>Addgene plasmid #127822 | pNH-TrxT-S15 | addgene full sequence | sequence record 250134 | Addgene NGS Result
TAATACGACTCACTATAGGGGAATTGTGAGCGGATAACAATTCCCCTCTAGAAATAATTTTGTTTAACTT
TAAGAAGGAGATATACATATGCACCATCATCATCATCATTCTTCTGGTATGAGCGATAAAATTATTCACC
TGACTGACGACAGTTTTGACACGGATGTACTCAAAGCGGACGGGGCGATCCTCGTCGATTTCTGGGCAGA
GTGGTGCGGTCCGTGCAAAATGATCGCCCCGATTCTGGATGAAATCGCTGACGAATATCAGGGCAAACTG
ACCGTTGCAAAACTGAACATCGATCAAAACCCTGGCACTGCGCCGAAATATGGCATCCGTGGTATCCCGA
CTCTGCTGCTGTTCAAAAACGGTGAAGTGGCGGCAACCAAAGTGGGCGCACTGTCTAAAGGTCAGTTGAA
AGAGTTCCTCGACGCTAACCTGGCCGGTACCGAGAACTTGTACTTCCAATCC
[435 nt withheld, positions 473-907]
TAACAGTAAAGGTGGATACGGATCCGAATTCGAGCTCCGTCGACAAGCTTGCGGCCGCACTCGAGCACCA
CCACCACCACCACTGAGATCCGGCTGCTAACAAAGCCCGAAAGGAAGCTGAGTTGGCTGCTGCCACCGCT
GAGCAATAACTAGCATAACCCCTTGGGGCCTCTAAACGGGTCTTGAGGGGTTTTTTGCTGAAAGGAGGAA
CTATATCCGGATTGGCGAATGGG
[124 nt withheld, positions 1141-1264]
C
[91 nt withheld, positions 1266-1356]
A
[49 nt withheld, positions 1358-1406]
CCTTTGACGTTGGAGTCCACGTTCTTT
[37 nt withheld, positions 1434-1470]
ACCCTATCTCGGTCTATTCTTTTGATTTATAAGGGATTTTGCCGATTTCGGCCTATTGGTTAAAAAATGA
GCTGATTTAACAAAAATTTAACGCGAATTTTAACAAAATATTAACGCTTACAATTTAGGTGGCACTTTTC
GGGGAAATGTGCGCGGAACCCCTATTTGTTTATTTTTCTAAATACATTCAAATATGTATCCGCTCATGAA
TTAATTCTTAGAAAAACTCATCGAGCATCAAATGAAACTGCAATTTATTCATATCAGGATTATCAATACC
ATATTTTTGAAAAAGCCGTTTCTGTAATGAAGGAGAAAACTCACCGAGGCAGTTCCATAGGATGGCAAGA
TCCTGGTATCGGTCTGCGATTCCGACTCGTCCAACATCAATACAACCTATTAATTTCCCCTCGTCAAAAA
TAAGGTTATCAAGTGAGAAATCACCATGAGTGACGACTGAATCCGGTGAGAATGGCAAAAGTTTATGCAT
TTCTTTCCAGACTTGTTCAACAGGCCAGCCATTACGCTCGTCATCAAAATCACTCGCATCAACCAAACCG
TTATTCATTCGTGATTGCGCCTGAGCGAGACGAAATACGCGATCGCTGTTAAAAGGACAATTACAAACAG
GAATCGAATGCAACCGGCGCAGGAACACTGCCAGCGCATCAACAATATTTTCACCTGAATCAGGATATTC
TTCTAATACCTGGAATGCTGTTTTCCCGGGGATCGCAGTGGTGAGTAACCATGCATCATCAGGAGTACGG
ATAAAATGCTTGATGGTCGGAAGAGGCATAAATTCCGTCAGCCAGTTTAGTCTGACCATCTCATCTGTAA
CATCATTGGCAACGCTACCTTTGCCATGTTTCAGAAACAACTCTGGCGCATCGGGCTTCCCATACAATCG
ATAGATTGTCGCACCTGATTGCCCGACATTATCGCGAGCCCATTTATACCCATATAAATCAGCATCCATG
TTGGAATTTAATCGCGGCCTAGAGCAAGACGTTTCCCGTTGAATATGGCTCATAACACCCCTTGTATTAC
TGTTTATGTAAGCAGACAGTTTTATTGTTCATGACCAAAATCCCTTAACGTGAGTTTTCGTTCCACTGAG
CGTCAGACCCCGTAGAAAAGATCAAAGGATCTTCTTGAGATCCTTTTTTTCTGCGCGTAATCTGCTGCTT
GCAAACAAAAAAACCACCGCTACCAGCGGTGGTTTGTTTGCCGGATCAAGAGCTACCAACTCTTTTTCCG
AAGGTAACTGGCTTCAGCAGAGCGCAGATACCAAATACTGTCCTTCTAGTGTAGCCGTAGTTAGGCCACC
ACTTCAAGAACTCTGTAGCACCGCCTACATACCTCGCTCTGCTAATCCTGTTACCAGTGGCTGCTGCCAG
TGGCGATAAGTCGTGTCTTACCGGGTTGGACTCAAGACGATAGTTACCGGATAAGGCGCAGCGGTCGGGC
TGAACGGGGGGTTCGTGCACACAGCCCAGCTTGGAGCGAACGACCTACACCGAACTGAGATACCTACAGC
GTGAGCTATGAGAAAGCGCCACGCTTCCCGAAGGGAGAAAGGCGGACAGGTATCCGGTAAGCGGCAGGGT
CGGAACAGGAGAGCGCACGAGGGAGCTTCCAGGGGGAAACGCCTGGTATCTTTATAGTCCTGTCGGGTTT
CGCCACCTCTGACTTGAGCGTCGATTTTTGTGATGCTCGTCAGGGGGGCGGAGCCTATGGAAAAACGCCA
GCAACGCGGCCTTTTTACGGTTCCTGGCCTTTTGCTGGCCTTTTGCTCACATGTTCTTTCCTGCGTTATC
CCCTGATTCTGTGGATAACCGTATTACCGCCTTTGAGTGAGCTGATACCGCTCGCCGCAGCCGAACGACC
GAGCGCAGCGAGTCAGTGAGCGAGGAAGCGGAAGAGCGCCTGATGCGGTATTTTCTCCTTACGCATCTGT
GCGGTATTTCACACCGCAATGGTGCACTCTCAGTACAATCTGCTCTGATGCCGCATAGTTAAGCCAGTAT
ACACTCCGCTATCGCTACGTGACTGGGTCATGGCTGCGCCCCGACACCCGCCAACACCCGCTGACGCGCC
CTGACGGGCTTGTCTGCTCCCGGCATCCGCTTACAGACAAGCTGTGACCGTCTCCGGGAGCTGCATGTGT
CAGAGGTTTTCACCGTCATCACCGAAACGCGCGAGGCAGCTGCGGTAAAGCTCATCAGCGTGGTCGTGAA
GCGATTCACAGATGTCTGCCTGTTCATCCGCGTCCAGCTCGTTGAGTTTCTCCAGAAGCGTTAATGTCTG
GCTTCTGATAAAGCGGGCCATGTTAAGGGCGGTTTTTTCCTGTTTGGTCACTGATGCCTCCGTGTAAGGG
GGATTTCTGTTCATGGGGGTAATGATACCGATGAAACGAGAGAGGATGCTCACGATACGGGTTACTGATG
ATGAACATGCCCGGTTACTGGAACGTTGTGAGGGTAAACAACTGGCGGTATGGATGCGGCGGGACCAGAG
AAAAATCACTCAGGGTCAATGCCAGCGCTTCGTTAATACAGATGTAGGTGTTCCACAGGGTAGCCAGCAG
CATCCTGCGATGCAGATCCGGAACATAATGGTGCAGGGCGCTGACTTCCGCGTTTCCAGACTTTACGAAA
CACGGAAACCGAAGACCATTCATGTTGTTGCTCAGGTCGCAGACGTTTTGCAGCAGCAGTCGCTTCACGT
TCGCTCGCGTATCGGTGATTCATTCTGCTAACCAGTAAGGCAACCCCGCCAGCCTAGCCGGGTCCTCAAC
GACAGGAGCACGATCATGCGCACCCGTGGGGCCGCCATGCCGGCGATAATGGCCTGCTTCTCGCCGAAAC
GTTTGGTGGCGGGACCAGTGACGAAGGCTTGAGCGAGGGCGTGCAAGATTCCGAATACCGCAAGCGACAG
GCCGATCATCGTCGCGCTCCAGCGAAAGCGGTCCTCGCCGAAAATGACCCAGAGCGCTGCCGGCACCTGT
CCTACGAGTTGCATGATAAAGAAGACAGTCATAAGTGCGGCGACGATAGTCATGCCCCGCGCCCACCGGA
AGGAGCTGACTGGGTTGAAGGCTCTCAAGGGCATCGGTCGAGATCCCGGTGCCTAATGAGTGAGCTAACT
TACATTAATTGCGTTGCGCTCACTGCCCGCTTTCCAGTCGGGAAACCTGTCGTGCCAGCTGCATTAATGA
ATCGGCCAACGCGCGGGGAGAGGCGGTTTGCGTATTGGGCGCCAGGGTGGTTTTTCTTTTCACCAGTGAG
ACGGGCAACAGCTGATTGCCCTTCACCGCCTGGCCCTGAGAGAGTTGCAGCAAGCGGTCCACGCTGGTTT
GCCCCAGCAGGCGAAAATCCTGTTTGATGGTGGTTAACGGCGGGATATAACATGAGCTGTCTTCGGTATC
GTCGTATCCCACTACCGAGATATCCGCACCAACGCGCAGCCCGGACTCGGTAATGGCGCGCATTGCGCCC
AGCGCCATCTGATCGTTGGCAACCAGCATCGCAGTGGGAACGATGCCCTCATTCAGCATTTGCATGGTTT
GTTGAAAACCGGACATGGCACTCCAGTCGCCTTCCCGTTCCGCTATCGGCTGAATTTGATTGCGAGTGAG
ATATTTATGCCAGCCAGCCAGACGCAGACGCGCCGAGACAGAACTTAATGGGCCCGCTAACAGCGCGATT
TGCTGGTGACCCAATGCGACCAGATGCTCCACGCCCAGTCGCGTACCGTCTTCATGGGAGAAAATAATAC
TGTTGATGGGTGTCTGGTCAGAGACATCAAGAAATAACGCCGGAACATTAGTGCAGGCAGCTTCCACAGC
AATGGCATCCTGGTCATCCAGCGGATAGTTAATGATCAGCCCACTGACGCGTTGCGCGAGAAGATTGTGC
ACCGCCGCTTTACAGGCTTCGACGCCGCTTCGTTCTACCATCGACACCACCACGCTGGCACCCAGTTGAT
CGGCGCGAGATTTAATCGCCGCGACAATTTGCGACGGCGCGTGCAGGGCCAGACTGGAGGTGGCAACGCC
AATCAGCAACGACTGTTTGCCCGCCAGTTGTTGTGCCACGCGGTTGGGAATGTAATTCAGCTCCGCCATC
GCCGCTTCCACTTTTTCCCGCGTTTTCGCAGAAACGTGGCTGGCCTGGTTCACCACGCGGGAAACGGTCT
GATAAGAGACACCGGCATACTCTGCGACATCGTATAACGTTACTGGTTTCACATTCACCACCCTGAATTG
ACTCTCTTCCGGGCGCTATCATGCCATACCGCGAAAGGTTTTGCGCCATTCGATGGTGTCCGGGATCTCG
ACGCTCTCCCTTATGCGACTCCTGCATTAGGAAGCAGCCCAGTAGTAGGTTGAGGCCGTTGAGCACCGCC
GCCGCAAGGAATGGTGCATGCAAGGAGATGGCGCCCAACAGTCCCCCGGCCACGGGGCCTGCCACCATAC
CCACGCCGAAACAAGCGCTCATGAGCCCGAAGTGGCGAGCCCGATCTTCCCCATCGGTGATGTCGGCGAT
ATAGGCGCCAGCAACCGCACCTGTGGCGCCGGTGATGCCGGCCACGATGCGTCCGGCGTAGAGGATCGAG
ATCTCGATCCCGCGAAAT
Features (pLannotate 1.2.2; 20 found; start..end, strand, type, name):
      1..19      +  promoter       T7 promoter: promoter for bacteriophage T7 RNA polymerase
     20..44      +  protein_bind   lac operator: The lac repressor binds to the lac operator to inhibit transcription in E. coli. This inhibition can be relieved by adding lactose or isopropyl-β-D-thiogalactopyranoside (IPTG). lac repressor encoded by lacI
     59..81      +  RBS            RBS: efficient ribosome binding site from bacteriophage T7 gene 10 (Olins and Rangwala, 1989)
    119..445     +  CDS            trxA: THIO_ECO57 - Experimental evidence at protein level: Swiss-Prot protein existence level 1. Participates in various redox reactions through the reversible oxidation of its active center dithiol to a disulfide and catalyzes dithiol-disulfide exchange reactions. From Escherichia coli O157:H7.
    473..907     +  CDS            RPS15 (sequence withheld): RS15_HUMAN - Also known as RIG. Experimental evidence at protein level: Swiss-Prot protein existence level 1. From Homo sapiens (Human).
    973..990     +  CDS            9xHis (fragment): 9xHis affinity tag
   1000..1049    +  CDS            SET1 (fragment): solubility-enhancement tag derived from T7 phage gene 10B
   1057..1104    +  terminator     T7 terminator: transcription terminator for bacteriophage T7 RNA polymerase
   1141..1569    +  rep_origin     f1 ori (sequence partly withheld): f1 bacteriophage origin of replication; arrow indicates direction of (+) strand synthesis
   1622..1679    +  promoter       AmpR promoter (fragment): bla
   1688..2503    -  CDS            KanR: aminoglycoside phosphotransferase; aph(3')-Ia; confers resistance to kanamycin in bacteria or G418 (Geneticin®) in eukaryotes
   2625..3213    +  rep_origin     ori: high-copy-number ColE1/pMB1/pBR322/pUC origin of replication
   3399..3538    -  misc_feature   bom: basis of mobility region from pBR322
   3640..3831    -  CDS            rop: Rop protein, which maintains plasmids at low copy number; rop
   3848..4228    +  CDS            YPB1_ECOLX: Protein predicted: Swiss-Prot protein existence level 4. From Escherichia coli.
   4300..4591    -  CDS            TcR (fragment): tetracycline efflux protein; tet; confers resistance to tetracycline
   4606..4627    -  protein_bind   CAP binding site: CAP binding activates transcription in the presence of cAMP. E. coli catabolite activator protein
   4640..5722    -  CDS            lacI: lac repressor; lacI; The lac repressor binds to the lac operator to inhibit transcription in E. coli. This inhibition can be relieved by adding lactose or isopropyl-β-D-thiogalactopyranoside (IPTG).
   5723..5800    -  promoter       lacI promoter: lacI
   5808..6087    -  CDS            TcR (fragment): tetracycline efflux protein; tet; confers resistance to tetracycline
