[The description below was written by a language model from this plasmid's Addgene catalogue record and pLannotate feature annotations shown in this document.]
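Description:
pNH-TrxT-S15 is a bacterial expression plasmid of about 6.1 kb, built on the pNH-TrxT backbone, for producing recombinant human ribosomal protein S15 (RPS15) in Escherichia coli. It is propagated through a ColE1/pMB1-type origin and selected with kanamycin via an aminoglycoside phosphotransferase gene. The catalogue lists it as high copy, although the annotated backbone also contains the rop gene and the pBR322 bom region, typical of pET-style vectors. An f1 origin is present, and short tetracycline-resistance fragments appear to be non-functional remnants of the pBR322 lineage.

The expression cassette consists of a T7 promoter followed immediately by a lac operator and the strong phage T7 gene 10 ribosome binding site. With the plasmid-borne lacI gene supplying repressor, transcription stays off until IPTG induction in a host that provides T7 RNA polymerase. The open reading frame begins with E. coli thioredoxin (trxA), followed after a short linker by the human RPS15 coding sequence, which was inserted by ligation-independent cloning. Thioredoxin is a widely used fusion partner for improving the solubility of poorly behaved proteins, consistent with the associated work on soluble production of human ribosomal proteins. The table does not annotate the short stretches upstream of trxA or between trxA and RPS15, so any N-terminal affinity tag or protease cleavage site there cannot be confirmed from the record. A His-tag fragment and a small T7 gene 10-derived fragment lie downstream of RPS15, before the T7 terminator. Whether they are translated as part of the fusion or are simply vector remnants beyond a stop codon is not stated.
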