Addgene plasmid #127822: pNH-TrxT-S15
Purpose: Production of recombinant human ribosomal protein S15
Depositing lab: Ivanhoe Leung. Depositing organization: University of Auckland. Publication: An improved method for the heterologous production of soluble human ribosomal proteins in Escherichia coli. Correddu D, Montano Lopez JJ, Vadakkedath PG, Lai A, Pernes JI, Watson PR, Leung IKH. Sci Rep. 2019 Jun 20;9(1):8884. doi: 10.1038/s41598-019-45323-8. PubMed 31222068.
Backbone
  Vector backbone: pNH-TrxT
  Vector type: Bacterial Expression
Growth in bacteria
  Bacterial resistance: Kanamycin, 50 μg/mL
  Growth temperature: 37°C
  Growth strain: DH5alpha
  Copy number: High Copy
Gene/Insert
  Gene/Insert name: RPS15 (alt name: Ribosomal protein S15)
  Species: H. sapiens (human)
  Entrez Gene: RPS15 (a.k.a. RIG, S15)
  Promoter: T7
  Cloning method: Ligation Independent Cloning
Terms and licenses: Academic/Nonprofit Terms; Industry Terms: Not Available to Industry
How to cite: pNH-TrxT-S15 was a gift from Ivanhoe Leung (Addgene plasmid # 127822 ; http://n2t.net/addgene:127822 ; RRID:Addgene_127822)
