>Addgene plasmid #127822 | pNH-TrxT-S15 | depositor partial sequence | sequence record 244882 | RPS15 gene
[435 nt withheld, positions 1-435]
TAA
